>Addgene plasmid #13018 | pcDNA3-TLR4-YFP | addgene full sequence | sequence record 339915 | Addgene NGS Result
GACGGATCGGGAGATCTCCCGATCCCCTATGGTGCACTCTCAGTACAATCTGCTCTGATGCCGCATAGTT
AAGCCAGTATCTGCTCCCTGCTTGTGTGTTGGAGGTCGCTGAGTAGTGCGCGAGCAAAATTTAAGCTACA
ACAAGGCAAGGCTTGACCGACAATTGCATGAAGAATCTGCTTAGGGTTAGGCGTTTTGCGCTGCTTCGCG
ATGTACGGGCCAGATATACGCGTTGACATTGATTATTGACTAGTTATTAATAGTAATCAATTACGGGGTC
ATTAGTTCATAGCCCATATATGGAGTTCCGCGTTACATAACTTACGGTAAATGGCCCGCCTGGCTGACCG
CCCAACGACCCCCGCCCATTGACGTCAATAATGACGTATGTTCCCATAGTAACGCCAATAGGGACTTTCC
ATTGACGTCAATGGGTGGAGTATTTACGGTAAACTGCCCACTTGGCAGTACATCAAGTGTATCATATGCC
AAGTACGCCCCCTATTGACGTCAATGACGGTAAATGGCCCGCCTGGCATTATGCCCAGTACATGACCTTA
TGGGACTTTCCTACTTGGCAGTACATCTACGTATTAGTCATCGCTATTACCATGGTGATGCGGTTTTGGC
AGTACATCAATGGGCGTGGATAGCGGTTTGACTCACGGGGATTTCCAAGTCTCCACCCCATTGACGTCAA
TGGGAGTTTGTTTTGGCACCAAAATCAACGGGACTTTCCAAAATGTCGTAACAACTCCGCCCCATTGACG
CAAATGGGCGGTAGGCGTGTACGGTGGGAGGTCTATATAAGCAGAGCTCTCTGGCTAACTAGAGAACCCA
CTGCTTACTGGCTTATCGAAATTAATACGACTCACTATAGGGAGACCCAAGCTTGGTACCGAGCTCGGAT
CCATGATGTCTGCCTCGCGCCTGGCTGGGACTCTGATCCCAGCCATGGCCTTCCTCTCCTGCGTGAGACC
AGAAAGCTGGGAGCCCTGCGTGGAGGTGGTTCCTAATATTACTTATCAATGCATGGAGCTGAATTTCTAC
AAAATCCCCGACAACCTCCCCTTCTCAACCAAGAACCTGGACCTGAGCTTTAATCCCCTGAGGCATTTAG
GCAGCTATAGCTTCTTCAGTTTCCCAGAACTGCAGGTGCTGGATTTATCCAGGTGTGAAATCCAGACAAT
TGAAGATGGGGCATATCAGAGCCTAAGCCACCTCTCTACCTTAATATTGACAGGAAACCCCATCCAGAGT
TTAGCCCTGGGAGCCTTTTCTGGACTATCAAGTTTACAGAAGCTGGTGGCTGTGGAGACAAATCTAGCAT
CTCTAGAGAACTTCCCCATTGGACATCTCAAAACTTTGAAAGAACTTAATGTGGCTCACAATCTTATCCA
ATCTTTCAAATTACCTGAGTATTTTTCTAATCTGACCAATCTAGAGCACTTGGACCTTTCCAGCAACAAG
ATTCAAAGTATTTATTGCACAGACTTGCGGGTTCTACATCAAATGCCCCTACTCAATCTCTCTTTAGACC
TGTCCCTGAACCCTATGAACTTTATCCAACCAGGTGCATTTAAAGAAATTAGGCTTCATAAGCTGACTTT
AAGAAATAATTTTGATAGTTTAAATGTAATGAAAACTTGTATTCAAGGTCTGGCTGGTTTAGAAGTCCAT
CGTTTGGTTCTGGGAGAATTTAGAAATGAAGGAAACTTGGAAAAGTTTGACAAATCTGCTCTAGAGGGCC
TGTGCAATTTGACCATTGAAGAATTCCGATTAGCATACTTAGACTACTACCTCGATGATATTATTGACTT
ATTTAATTGTTTGACAAATGTTTCTTCATTTTCCCTGGTGAGTGTGACTATTGAAAGGGTAAAAGACTTT
TCTTATAATTTCGGATGGCAACATTTAGAATTAGTTAACTGTAAATTTGGACAGTTTCCCACATTGAAAC
TCAAATCTCTCAAAAGGCTTACTTTCACTTCCAACAAAGGTGGGAATGCTTTTTCAGAAGTTGATCTACC
AAGCCTTGAGTTTCTAGATCTCAGTAGAAATGGCTTGAGTTTCAAAGGTTGCTGTTCTCAAAGTGATTTT
GGGACAACCAGCCTAAAGTATTTAGATCTGAGCTTCAATGGTGTTATTACCATGAGTTCAAACTTCTTGG
GCTTAGAACAACTAGAACATCTGGATTTCCAGCATTCCAATTTGAAACAAATGAGTGAGTTTTCAGTATT
CCTATCACTCAGAAACCTCATTTACCTTGACATTTCTCATACTCACACCAGAGTTGCTTTCAATGGCATC
TTCAATGGCTTGTCCAGTCTCGAAGTCTTGAAAATGGCTGGCAATTCTTTCCAGGAAAACTTCCTTCCAG
ATATCTTCACAGAGCTGAGAAACTTGACCTTCCTGGACCTCTCTCAGTGTCAACTGGAGCAGTTGTCTCC
AACAGCATTTAACTCACTCTCCAGTCTTCAGGTACTAAATATGAGCCACAACAACTTCTTTTCATTGGAT
ACGTTTCCTTATAAGTGTCTGAACTCCCTCCAGGTTCTTGATTACAGTCTCAATCACATAATGACTTCCA
AAAAACAGGAACTACAGCATTTTCCAAGTAGTCTAGCTTTCTTAAATCTTACTCAGAATGACTTTGCTTG
TACTTGTGAACACCAGAGTTTCCTGCAATGGATCAAGGACCAGAGGCAGCTCTTGGTGGAAGTTGAACGA
ATGGAATGTGCAACACCTTCAGATAAGCAGGGCATGCCTGTGCTGAGTTTGAATATCACCTGTCAGATGA
ATAAGACCATCATTGGTGTGTCGGTCCTCAGTGTGCTTGTAGTATCTGTTGTAGCAGTTCTGGTCTATAA
GTTCTATTTTCACCTGATGCTTCTTGCTGGCTGCATAAAGTATGGTAGAGGTGAAAACATCTATGATGCC
TTTGTTATCTACTCAAGCCAGGATGAGGACTGGGTAAGGAATGAGCTAGTAAAGAATTTAGAAGAAGGGG
TGCCTCCATTTCAGCTCTGCCTTCACTACAGAGACTTTATTCCCGGTGTGGCCATTGCTGCCAACATCAT
CCATGAAGGTTTCCATAAAAGCCGAAAGGTGATTGTTGTGGTGTCCCAGCACTTCATCCAGAGCCGCTGG
TGTATCTTTGAATATGAGATTGCTCAGACCTGGCAGTTTCTGAGCAGTCGTGCTGGTATCATCTTCATTG
TCCTGCAGAAGGTGGAGAAGACCCTGCTCAGGCAGCAGGTGGAGCTGTACCGCCTTCTCAGCAGGAACAC
TTACCTGGAGTGGGAGGACAGTGTCCTGGGGCGGCACATCTTCTGGAGACGACTCAGAAAAGCCCTGCTG
GATGGTAAATCATGGAATCCAGAAGGAACAGTGGGTACAGGATGCAATTGGCAGGAAGCAACATCTATCC
TCGAGATGGTGAGCAAGGGCGAGGAGCTGTTCACCGGGGTGGTGCCCATCCTGGTCGAGCTGGACGGCGA
CGTAAACGGCCACAAGTTCAGCGTGTCCGGCGAGGGCGAGGGCGATGCCACCTACGGCAAGCTGACCCTG
AAGTTCATCTGCACCACCGGCAAGCTGCCCGTGCCCTGGCCCACCCTCGTGACCACCTTCGGCTACGGCC
TGAAGTGCTTCGCCCGCTACCCCGACCACATGAAGCAGCACGACTTCTTCAAGTCCGCCATGCCCGAAGG
CTACGTCCAGGAGCGCACCATCTTCTTCAAGGACGACGGCAACTACAAGACCCGCGCCGAGGTGAAGTTC
GAGGGCGACACCCTGGTGAACCGCATCGAGCTGAAGGGCATCGACTTCAAGGAGGACGGCAACATCCTGG
GGCACAAGCTGGAGTACAACTACAACAGCCACAACGTCTATATCATGGCCGACAAGCAGAAGAACGGCAT
CAAGGTGAACTTCAAGATCCGCCACAACATCGAGGACGGCAGCGTGCAGCTCGCCGACCACTACCAGCAG
AACACCCCCATCGGCGACGGCCCCGTGCTGCTGCCCGACAACCACTACCTGAGCTACCAGTCCGCCCTGA
GCAAAGACCCCAACGAGAAGCGCGATCACATGGTCCTGCTGGAGTTCGTGACCGCCGCCGGGATCACTCT
CGGCATGGACGAGCTGTACAAGTAATCTAGAGGGCCCTATTCTATAGTGTCACCTAAATGCTAGAGCTCG
CTGATCAGCCTCGACTGTGCCTTCTAGTTGCCAGCCATCTGTTGTTTGCCCCTCCCCCGTGCCTTCCTTG
ACCCTGGAAGGTGCCACTCCCACTGTCCTTTCCTAATAAAATGAGGAAATTGCATCGCATTGTCTGAGTA
GGTGTCATTCTATTCTGGGGGGTGGGGTGGGGCAGGACAGCAAGGGGGAGGATTGGGAAGACAATAGCAG
GCATGCTGGGGATGCGGTGGGCTCTATGGCTTCTGAGGCGGAAAGAACCAGCTGGGGCTCTAGGGGGTAT
CCCC
[124 nt withheld, positions 4485-4608]
C
[91 nt withheld, positions 4610-4700]
A
[49 nt withheld, positions 4702-4750]
CCTTTGACGTTGGAGTCCACGTTCTTT
[37 nt withheld, positions 4778-4814]
ACCCTATCTCGGTCTATTCTTTTGATTTATAAGGGATTTTGCCGATTTCGGCCTATTGGTTAAAAAATGA
GCTGATTTAACAAAAATTTAACGCGAATTAATTCTGTGGAATGTGTGTCAGTTAGGGTGTGGAAAGTCCC
CAGGCTCCCCAGCAGGCAGAAGTATGCAAAGCATGCATCTCAATTAGTCAGCAACCAGGTGTGGAAAGTC
CCCAGGCTCCCCAGCAGGCAGAAGTATGCAAAGCATGCATCTCAATTAGTCAGCAACCATAGTCCCGCCC
CTAACTCCGCCCATCCCGCCCCTAACTCCGCCCAGTTCCGCCCATTCTCCGCCCCATGGCTGACTAATTT
TTTTTATTTATGCAGAGGCCGAGGCCGCCTCTGCCTCTGAGCTATTCCAGAAGTAGTGAGGAGGCTTTTT
TGGAGGCCTAGGCTTTTGCAAAAAGCTCCCGGGAGCTTGTATATCCATTTTCGGATCTGATCAAGAGACA
GGATGAGGATCGTTTCGCATGATTGAACAAGATGGATTGCACGCAGGTTCTCCGGCCGCTTGGGTGGAGA
GGCTATTCGGCTATGACTGGGCACAACAGACAATCGGCTGCTCTGATGCCGCCGTGTTCCGGCTGTCAGC
GCAGGGGCGCCCGGTTCTTTTTGTCAAGACCGACCTGTCCGGTGCCCTGAATGAACTGCAGGACGAGGCA
GCGCGGCTATCGTGGCTGGCCACGACGGGCGTTCCTTGCGCAGCTGTGCTCGACGTTGTCACTGAAGCGG
GAAGGGACTGGCTGCTATTGGGCGAAGTGCCGGGGCAGGATCTCCTGTCATCTCACCTTGCTCCTGCCGA
GAAAGTATCCATCATGGCTGATGCAATGCGGCGGCTGCATACGCTTGATCCGGCTACCTGCCCATTCGAC
CACCAAGCGAAACATCGCATCGAGCGAGCACGTACTCGGATGGAAGCCGGTCTTGTCGATCAGGATGATC
TGGACGAAGAGCATCAGGGGCTCGCGCCAGCCGAACTGTTCGCCAGGCTCAAGGCGCGCATGCCCGACGG
CGAGGATCTCGTCGTGACCCATGGCGATGCCTGCTTGCCGAATATCATGGTGGAAAATGGCCGCTTTTCT
GGATTCATCGACTGTGGCCGGCTGGGTGTGGCGGACCGCTATCAGGACATAGCGTTGGCTACCCGTGATA
TTGCTGAAGAGCTTGGCGGCGAATGGGCTGACCGCTTCCTCGTGCTTTACGGTATCGCCGCTCCCGATTC
GCAGCGCATCGCCTTCTATCGCCTTCTTGACGAGTTCTTCTGAGCGGGACTCTGGGGTTCGAAATGACCG
ACCAAGCGACGCCCAACCTGCCATCACGAGATTTCGATTCCACCGCCGCCTTCTATGAAAGGTTGGGCTT
CGGAATCGTTTTCCGGGACGCCGGCTGGATGATCCTCCAGCGCGGGGATCTCATGCTGGAGTTCTTCGCC
CACCCCAACTTGTTTATTGCAGCTTATAATGGTTACAAATAAAGCAATAGCATCACAAATTTCACAAATA
AAGCATTTTTTTCACTGCATTCTAGTTGTGGTTTGTCCAAACTCATCAATGTATCTTATCATGTCTGTAT
ACCGTCGACCTCTAGCTAGAGCTTGGCGTAATCATGGTCATAGCTGTTTCCTGTGTGAAATTGTTATCCG
CTCACAATTCCACACAACATACGAGCCGGAAGCATAAAGTGTAAAGCCTGGGGTGCCTAATGAGTGAGCT
AACTCACATTAATTGCGTTGCGCTCACTGCCCGCTTTCCAGTCGGGAAACCTGTCGTGCCAGCTGCATTA
ATGAATCGGCCAACGCGCGGGGAGAGGCGGTTTGCGTATTGGGCGCTCTTCCGCTTCCTCGCTCACTGAC
TCGCTGCGCTCGGTCGTTCGGCTGCGGCGAGCGGTATCAGCTCACTCAAAGGCGGTAATACGGTTATCCA
CAGAATCAGGGGATAACGCAGGAAAGAACATGTGAGCAAAAGGCCAGCAAAAGGCCAGGAACCGTAAAAA
GGCCGCGTTGCTGGCGTTTTTCCATAGGCTCCGCCCCCCTGACGAGCATCACAAAAATCGACGCTCAAGT
CAGAGGTGGCGAAACCCGACAGGACTATAAAGATACCAGGCGTTTCCCCCTGGAAGCTCCCTCGTGCGCT
CTCCTGTTCCGACCCTGCCGCTTACCGGATACCTGTCCGCCTTTCTCCCTTCGGGAAGCGTGGCGCTTTC
TCATAGCTCACGCTGTAGGTATCTCAGTTCGGTGTAGGTCGTTCGCTCCAAGCTGGGCTGTGTGCACGAA
CCCCCCGTTCAGCCCGACCGCTGCGCCTTATCCGGTAACTATCGTCTTGAGTCCAACCCGGTAAGACACG
ACTTATCGCCACTGGCAGCAGCCACTGGTAACAGGATTAGCAGAGCGAGGTATGTAGGCGGTGCTACAGA
GTTCTTGAAGTGGTGGCCTAACTACGGCTACACTAGAAGAACAGTATTTGGTATCTGCGCTCTGCTGAAG
CCAGTTACCTTCGGAAAAAGAGTTGGTAGCTCTTGATCCGGCAAACAAACCACCGCTGGTAGCGGTGGTT
TTTTTGTTTGCAAGCAGCAGATTACGCGCAGAAAAAAAGGATCTCAAGAAGATCCTTTGATCTTTTCTAC
GGGGTCTGACGCTCAGTGGAACGAAAACTCACGTTAAGGGATTTTGGTCATGAGATTATCAAAAAGGATC
TTCACCTAGATCCTTTTAAATTAAAAATGAAGTTTTAAATCAATCTAAAGTATATATGAGTAAACTTGGT
CTGACAGTTACCAATGCTTAATCAGTGAGGCACCTATCTCAGCGATCTGTCTATTTCGTTCATCCATAGT
TGCCTGACTCCCCGTCGTGTAGATAACTACGATACGGGAGGGCTTACCATCTGGCCCCAGTGCTGCAATG
ATACCGCGAGACCCACGCTCACCGGCTCCAGATTTATCAGCAATAAACCAGCCAGCCGGAAGGGCCGAGC
GCAGAAGTGGTCCTGCAACTTTATCCGCCTCCATCCAGTCTATTAATTGTTGCCGGGAAGCTAGAGTAAG
TAGTTCGCCAGTTAATAGTTTGCGCAACGTTGTTGCCATTGCTACAGGCATCGTGGTGTCACGCTCGTCG
TTTGGTATGGCTTCATTCAGCTCCGGTTCCCAACGATCAAGGCGAGTTACATGATCCCCCATGTTGTGCA
AAAAAGCGGTTAGCTCCTTCGGTCCTCCGATCGTTGTCAGAAGTAAGTTGGCCGCAGTGTTATCACTCAT
GGTTATGGCAGCACTGCATAATTCTCTTACTGTCATGCCATCCGTAAGATGCTTTTCTGTGACTGGTGAG
TACTCAACCAAGTCATTCTGAGAATAGTGTATGCGGCGACCGAGTTGCTCTTGCCCGGCGTCAATACGGG
ATAATACCGCGCCACATAGCAGAACTTTAAAAGTGCTCATCATTGGAAAACGTTCTTCGGGGCGAAAACT
CTCAAGGATCTTACCGCTGTTGAGATCCAGTTCGATGTAACCCACTCGTGCACCCAACTGATCTTCAGCA
TCTTTTACTTTCACCAGCGTTTCTGGGTGAGCAAAAACAGGAAGGCAAAATGCCGCAAAAAAGGGAATAA
GGGCGACACGGAAATGTTGAATACTCATACTCTTCCTTTTTCAATATTATTGAAGCATTTATCAGGGTTA
TTGTCTCATGAGCGGATACATATTTGAATGTATTTAGAAAAATAAACAAATAGGGGTTCCGCGCACATTT
CCCCGAAAAGTGCCACCTGACGTC
Features (pLannotate 1.2.2; 22 found; start..end, strand, type, name):
     28..80      -  misc_feature   bom (fragment): basis of mobility region from pBR322
    235..614     +  enhancer       CMV enhancer: human cytomegalovirus immediate early enhancer
    615..818     +  promoter       CMV promoter: human cytomegalovirus (CMV) immediate early promoter
    814..847     +  LTR            5' LTR (truncated) (fragment): truncated 5' long terminal repeat (LTR) from HIV-1
    863..881     +  promoter       T7 promoter: promoter for bacteriophage T7 RNA polymerase
    913..3429    +  CDS            TLR4: TLR4_HUMAN - Experimental evidence at protein level: Swiss-Prot protein existence level 1. Cooperates with LY96 and CD14 to mediate the innate immune response to bacterial lipopolysaccharide (LPS) (PubMed:27022195). Acts via MYD88, TIRAP and TRAF6, leading to NF-kappa-B activation, cytokine secretion and the inflammatory response (PubMed:9237759, PubMed:10835634, PubMed:27022195,PubMed:21393102). Also involved in LPS-independent inflammatory responses triggered by free fatty acids, such as palmitate, and Ni(2+). Responses triggered by Ni(2+) require non-conserved histidines and are, therefore,
   3436..4152    +  CDS            EYFP-Q69K: EYFP-Q69K is a basic (constitutively fluorescent) green/yellow fluorescent protein published in 1999, derived from Aequorea victoria. It has moderate acid sensitivity.
   4171..4189    -  promoter       SP6 promoter: promoter for bacteriophage SP6 RNA polymerase
   4215..4439    +  polyA_signal   bGH poly(A) signal: bovine growth hormone polyadenylation signal
   4443..4464    +  promoter       SV40 promoter (fragment): SV40 enhancer and early promoter
   4485..4913    +  rep_origin     f1 ori (sequence partly withheld): f1 bacteriophage origin of replication; arrow indicates direction of (+) strand synthesis
   4927..5256    +  promoter       SV40 promoter: SV40 enhancer and early promoter
   5323..6114    +  CDS            neo: KKA2_KLEPN - Also known as kan, nptII. Experimental evidence at protein level: Swiss-Prot protein existence level 1. Resistance to kanamycin, neomycin, paromomycin, ribostamycin, butirosin and gentamicin B. From Klebsiella pneumoniae.
   6138..6296    +  CDS            ble (fragment): BLE_KLEPN - Experimental evidence at protein level: Swiss-Prot protein existence level 1. Binding protein with a strong affinity to the bleomycin family of antibiotics. Binds to CL990; an antimitotic-antibiotic compound. From Klebsiella pneumoniae.
   6291..6412    +  polyA_signal   SV40 poly(A) signal: SV40 polyadenylation signal
   6485..6501    -  protein_bind   lac operator: The lac repressor binds to the lac operator to inhibit transcription in E. coli. This inhibition can be relieved by adding lactose or isopropyl-β-D-thiogalactopyranoside (IPTG). lac repressor encoded by lacI
   6509..6539    -  promoter       lac promoter: promoter for the E. coli lac operon
   6554..6575    -  protein_bind   CAP binding site: CAP binding activates transcription in the presence of cAMP. E. coli catabolite activator protein
   6588..6680    -  CDS            lacI (fragment): lac repressor; lacI; The lac repressor binds to the lac operator to inhibit transcription in E. coli. This inhibition can be relieved by adding lactose or isopropyl-β-D-thiogalactopyranoside (IPTG).
   6863..7451    -  rep_origin     ori: high-copy-number ColE1/pMB1/pBR322/pUC origin of replication
   7622..8482    -  CDS            AmpR: β-lactamase; bla; confers resistance to ampicillin, carbenicillin, and related antibiotics
   8483..8587    -  promoter       AmpR promoter: bla
