[The description below was written by a language model from this plasmid's Addgene catalogue record, the feature table of its GenBank file and pLannotate feature annotations shown in this document.]
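Description:
pcDNA3-TLR4-YFP is a mammalian expression plasmid built on a pcDNA3-YFP backbone that expresses human Toll-like receptor 4 (TLR4, CD284) fused at its C terminus to yellow fluorescent protein. The 2,517 bp TLR4 coding sequence was inserted between BamHI and XhoI sites, both retained, placing it just upstream of the backbone-encoded fluorescent protein, which the annotation identifies as the EYFP-Q69K variant. Transcription of the fusion is driven by the human cytomegalovirus immediate-early enhancer and promoter and terminated by the bovine growth hormone polyadenylation signal. T7 and SP6 phage promoters flank the expression cassette and serve as priming sites. A short fragment annotated as a truncated HIV-1 5' LTR sits beside the CMV promoter, but nothing else in the record suggests a lentiviral vector.

In E. coli the plasmid is maintained at high copy through a ColE1/pUC-type origin and selected with ampicillin via the β-lactamase gene. An f1 origin is also present. A separate SV40 early promoter drives the neomycin phosphotransferase gene, followed by the SV40 poly(A) signal, so that stably transfected mammalian cells can be selected with G418. The full 8,618 nt sequence agrees with the stated backbone and insert sizes. The additional GenBank record covers only a 925 bp partial read, annotated solely with an EGFP reverse primer site.

TLR4 cooperates with LY96 and CD14 to sense bacterial lipopolysaccharide and signals to NF-κB. The record does not state a specific purpose, but a fluorescent fusion of this kind is suited to visualising receptor expression, localisation and trafficking in transfected cells, and the GenBank record groups it among TLR signalling plasmids.
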