Addgene plasmid #13018: pcDNA3-TLR4-YFP
Depositing lab: Doug Golenbock. Depositing organization: University of Massachusetts, Worcester.
Backbone
  Vector backbone: pcDNA3-YFP
  Backbone size w/o insert (bp): 6100
  Vector type: Mammalian Expression
  Selectable markers: Neomycin (select with G418)
Growth in bacteria
  Bacterial resistance: Ampicillin, 100 μg/mL
  Growth temperature: 37°C
  Growth strain: DH5alpha
  Copy number: High Copy
Gene/Insert
  Gene/Insert name: Toll-Like Receptor 4 (alt names: TLR4; TOLL; CD284)
  Species: H. sapiens (human)
  Insert size (bp): 2517
  GenBank ID: BC117422
  Entrez Gene: TLR4 (a.k.a. ARMD10, CD284, TLR-4, TOLL)
  Tag / fusion protein: YFP (C terminal on backbone)
  Cloning method: Restriction Enzyme; 5′ cloning site BamHI (not destroyed); 3′ cloning site XhoI (not destroyed)
  Sequencing primers: 5′ T7; 3′ GTCTTGTAGTTGCCGTCGTC
Terms and licenses: Academic/Nonprofit Terms; Industry Terms: Not Available to Industry
Depositor comments: The primer for sequencing out the 5' end of the GFP based constructs (GFP/EGFP, CFP, YFP) is 5'- GTCTTGTAGTTGCCGTCGTC -3'
How to cite: pcDNA3-TLR4-YFP was a gift from Doug Golenbock (Addgene plasmid # 13018 ; http://n2t.net/addgene:13018 ; RRID:Addgene_13018)
