LOCUS       Exported 925 bp ds-DNA linear SYN 18-MAY-2021
DEFINITION  synthetic linear DNA
ACCESSION   .
VERSION     .
KEYWORDS    pcDNA3-TLR4-YFP
SOURCE      synthetic DNA construct
  ORGANISM  synthetic DNA construct
REFERENCE   1 (bases 1 to 925)
  TITLE     TLR Signaling Plasmids
REFERENCE   2 (bases 1 to 925)
  AUTHORS   .
  TITLE     Direct Submission
  JOURNAL   Exported May 18, 2021 from SnapGene Server 1.1.58
            http://www.snapgene.com
FEATURES             Location/Qualifiers
     source          1..925
                     /organism="synthetic DNA construct"
                     /mol_type="other DNA"
     primer_bind     212..233
                     /label=EGFP-N
                     /note="EGFP, reverse primer"
ORIGIN
        1 tagccttcgg gcatggcgga cttgaagaag tcgtgctgct tcatgtggtc ggggtagcgg
       61 gcgaagcact tcaggccgta gccgaaggtg gtcacgaggg tgggccaggg cacgggcagc
      121 ttgccggtgg tgcagatgaa cttcagggtc agcttgccgt aggtggcatc gccctcgccc
      181 tcgccggaca cgctgaactt gtggccgttt acgtcgccgt ccagctcgac caggatgggc
      241 accaccccgg tgaacagctc ctcgcccttg ctcaccatct cgaggataga tgttgcttcc
      301 tgccaattgc atcctgtacc cactgttcct tctggattcc atgatttacc atccagcagg
      361 gcttttctga gtcgtctcca gaagatgtgc cgccccagga cactgtcctc ccactccagg
      421 taagtgttcc tgctgagaag gcggtacagc tccacctgct gcctgagcag ggtcttctcc
      481 accttctgca ggacaatgaa gatgatacca gcacgactgc tcagaaactg ccaggtctga
      541 gcaatctcat attcaaagat acaccagcgg ctctggatga agtgctggga caccacaaca
      601 atcacctttc ggcttttatg gaaaccttca tggatgatgt tggcagcaat ggccacaccg
      661 ggaataaagt ctctgtagtg aaggcagagc tgaaatggag gcaccccttc ttctaaattc
      721 tttactagct cattccttac ccagtcctca tcctggcttg agtagataac aaaggcatca
      781 tagatgtttt cacctctacc atactttatg cagccagcaa gaagcatcag gtgaaaatag
      841 aacttataga ccagaactgc tacaacagat actacaagca cactgaggac cgacacacca
      901 atgatggtct tattcatctg acagg
//
