>Addgene plasmid #13018 | pcDNA3-TLR4-YFP | addgene partial sequence | sequence record 128165 | CMV-F 5'-CGCAAATGGGCGGTAGGCGTG-3'
ACTAGAGAACCCACTGCTTACTGGCTTATCGAAATTAATACGACTCACTATAGGGAGACCCAAGCTTGGT
ACCGAGCTCGGATCCATGATGTCTGCCTCGCGCCTGGCTGGGACTCTGATCCCAGCCATGGCCTTCCTCT
CCTGCGTGAGACCAGAAAGCTGGGAGCCCTGCGTGGAGGTGGTTCCTAATATTACTTATCAATGCATGGA
GCTGAATTTCTACAAAATCCCCGACAACCTCCCCTTCTCAACCAAGAACCTGGACCTGAGCTTTAATCCC
CTGAGGCATTTAGGCAGCTATAGCTTCTTCAGTTTCCCAGAACTGCAGGTGCTGGATTTATCCAGGTGTG
AAATCCAGACAATTGAAGATGGGGCATATCAGAGCCTAAGCCACCTCTCTACCTTAATATTGACAGGAAA
CCCCATCCAGAGTTTAGCCCTGGGAGCCTTTTCTGGACTATCAAGTTTACAGAAGCTGGTGGCTGTGGAG
ACAAATCTAGCATCTCTAGAGAACTTCCCCATTGGACATCTCAAAACTTTGAAAGAACTTAATGTGGCTC
ACAATCTTATCCAATCTTTCAAATTACCTGAGTATTTTTCTAATCTGACCAATCTAGAGCACTTGGACCT
TTCCAGCAACAAGATTCAAAGTATTTATTGCACAGACTTGCGGGTTCTACATCAAATGCCCCTACTCAAT
CTCTCTTTAGACCTGTCCCTGAACCCTATGAACTTTATCCAACCAGGTGCATTTAAAGAAATTAGGCTTC
ATAAGCTGACTTTAAGAAATAATTTTGATAGTTTAAATGTAATGAAAACTTGTATTCAAGGTCTGGCTGG
TTTAGAAGTCCATCGTTTGG
